>Addgene plasmid #86099 | pCMV-mFlagEts1 | addgene full sequence | sequence record 170057 | Addgene NGS Result
GAGTTCCGCGTTACATAACTTACGGTAAATGGCCCGCCTGGCTGACCGCCCAACGACCCCCGCCCATTGA
CGTCAATAATGACGTATGTTCCCATAGTAACGCCAATAGGGACTTTCCATTGACGTCAATGGGTGGAGTA
TTTACGGTAAACTGCCCACTTGGCAGTACATCAAGTGTATCATATGCCAAGTACGCCCCCTATTGACGTC
AATGACGGTAAATGGCCCGCCTGGCATTATGCCCAGTACATGACCTTATGGGACTTTCCTACTTGGCAGT
ACATCTACGTATTAGTCATCGCTATTACCATGGTGATGCGGTTTTGGCAGTACATCAATGGGCGTGGATA
GCGGTTTGACTCACGGGGATTTCCAAGTCTCCACCCCATTGACGTCAATGGGAGTTTGTTTTGGCACCAA
AATCAACGGGACTTTCCAAAATGTCGTAACAACTCCGCCCCATTGACGCAAATGGGCGGTAGGCGTGTAC
GGTGGGAGGTCTATATAAGCAGAGCTGGTTTAGTGAACCGTCAGATCCGCTAGCGATTACGCCAAGCTCG
AAATTAACCCTCACTAAAGGGAACAAAAGCTGGAGCTCCACCGCGGTGGCGGCCGCCACCATGGATTACA
AGGATGACGACGATAAGGCCCGGGCGGATCCCCCGGGCTGCATGAAGGCGGCCGTCGATCTCAAGCCGAC
TCTCACCATCATCAAGACAGAAAAAGTGGATCTCGAGCTTTTCCCTTCCCCGGACATGGAATGTGCAGAT
GTCCCGCTGTTAACTCCGAGCAGCAAAGAAATGATGTCCCAAGCCTTGAAAGCTACTTTCAGTGGTTTCA
CAAAAGAACAGCAGCGACTGGGAATCCCCAAAGACCCCCGGCAGTGGACAGAAACCCACGTCCGGGACTG
GGTGATGTGGGCTGTGAATGAGTTCAGCCTGAAAGGTGTGGACTTCCAGAAGTTCTGCATGAGTGGAGCA
GCACTGTGTGCCCTGGGTAAAGAATGCTTCCTCGAGCTGGCTCCAGACTTTGTTGGGGATATCCTGTGGG
AGCATCTAGAGATCCTGCAGAAAGAGGATGTGAAACCATATCAGGTTAATGGAGCCAACCCTACCTACCC
AGAATCCTGTTACACCTCGGATTACTTCATCAGCTACGGTATCGAGCATGCTCAGTGTGTTCCTCCCTCA
GAGTTCTCAGAGCCCAGCTTCATCACAGAGTCCTATCAGACGCTGCATCCTATCAGCTCGGAAGAACTCC
TGTCCCTCAAGTATGAGAACGACTACCCTTCTGTCATTCTCCAGGACCCTCTCCAGACAGACACCTTGCA
GACAGACTACTTTGCCATCAAGCAAGAGGTGTTAACTCCAGACAACATGTGCCTGGGGAGAGCCAGTCGT
GGTAAACTCGGGGGCCAGGACTCTTTTGAGAGCGTAGAGAGCTACGATAGTTGTGACCGCCTCACCCAGT
CCTGGAGCAGCCAGTCATCCTTCAACAGCCTGCAGCGGGTCCCCTCCTATGACAGCTTCGACTACGAGGA
TTATCCCGCTGCCCTGCCCAACCACAAGCCCAAGGGCACCTTCAAGGACTATGTGCGTGACCGTGCTGAC
CTCAACAAGGACAAGCCTGTCATTCCTGCTGCTGCCCTGGCTGGCTACACAGGAAGTGGGCCGATCCAGC
TGTGGCAGTTTCTTCTGGAATTACTCACTGATAAGTCTTGTCAGTCCTTTATCAGCTGGACAGGAGATGG
CTGGGAATTCAAGCTTTCTGACCCAGATGAGGTGGCCAGGAGATGGGGAAAGAGGAAAAACAAACCTAAG
ATGAATTATGAGAAACTGAGCCGTGGCCTTCGCTACTATTATGACAAAAATATCATCCACAAGACGGCGG
GCAAGCGCTACGTATACCGCTTTGTGTGCGACCTGCAGAGCCTGCTGGGATACACCCCTGAAGAGCTGCA
CGCCATGCTGGATGTAAAGCCGGATGCTGACTAGGGGCCCGGTACCTTAATTAATTAAGGTACCAGGTAA
GTGTACCCAATTCGCCCTATAGTGAGTCGTATTACAATTCACTCGATCGCCCTTCCCAACAGTTGCGCAG
CCTGAATGGCGAATGGAGATCCAATTTTTAAGTGTATAATGTGTTAAACTACTGATTCTAATTGTTTGTG
TATTTTAGATTCACAGTCCCAAGGCTCATTTCAGGCCCCTCAGTCCTCACAGTCTGTTCATGATCATAAT
CAGCCATACCACATTTGTAGAGGTTTTACTTGCTTTAAAAAACCTCCCACACCTCCCCCTGAACCTGAAA
CATAAAATGAATGCAATTGTTGTTGTTAACTTGTTTATTGCAGCTTATAATGGTTACAAATAAAGCAATA
GCATCACAAATTTCACAAATAAAGCATTTTTTTCACTGCATTCTAGTTGTGGTTTGTCCAAACTCATCAA
TGTATCTTAACGCGTAAATTGTAAGCGTTAATATTTTGTTAAAATTCGCGTTAAATTTTTGTTAAATCAG
CTCATTTTTTAACCAATAGGCCGAAATCGGCAAAATCCCTTATAAATCAAAAGAATAGACCGAGATAGGG
T
[37 nt withheld, positions 2592-2628]
AAAGAACGTGGACTCCAACGTCAAAGG
[49 nt withheld, positions 2656-2704]
T
[91 nt withheld, positions 2706-2796]
G
[124 nt withheld, positions 2798-2921]
CAGGTGGCACTTTTCGGGGAAATGTGCGCGGAACCCCTATTTGTTTATTTTTCTAAATACATTCAAATAT
GTATCCGCTCATGAGACAATAACCCTGATAAATGCTTCAATAATATTGAAAAAGGAAGAATCCTGAGGCG
GAAAGAACCAGCTGTGGAATGTGTGTCAGTTAGGGTGTGGAAAGTCCCCAGGCTCCCCAGCAGGCAGAAG
TATGCAAAGCATGCATCTCAATTAGTCAGCAACCAGGTGTGGAAAGTCCCCAGGCTCCCCAGCAGGCAGA
AGTATGCAAAGCATGCATCTCAATTAGTCAGCAACCATAGTCCCGCCCCTAACTCCGCCCATCCCGCCCC
TAACTCCGCCCAGTTCCGCCCATTCTCCGCCCCATGGCTGACTAATTTTTTTTATTTATGCAGAGGCCGA
GGCCGCCTCGGCCTCTGAGCTATTCCAGAAGTAGTGAGGAGGCTTTTTTGGAGGCCTAGGCTTTTGCAAA
GATCGATCAAGAGACAGGATGAGGATCGTTTCGCATGATTGAACAAGATGGATTGCACGCAGGTTCTCCG
GCCGCTTGGGTGGAGAGGCTATTCGGCTATGACTGGGCACAACAGACAATCGGCTGCTCTGATGCCGCCG
TGTTCCGGCTGTCAGCGCAGGGGCGCCCGGTTCTTTTTGTCAAGACCGACCTGTCCGGTGCCCTGAATGA
ACTGCAAGACGAGGCAGCGCGGCTATCGTGGCTGGCCACGACGGGCGTTCCTTGCGCAGCTGTGCTCGAC
GTTGTCACTGAAGCGGGAAGGGACTGGCTGCTATTGGGCGAAGTGCCGGGGCAGGATCTCCTGTCATCTC
ACCTTGCTCCTGCCGAGAAAGTATCCATCATGGCTGATGCAATGCGGCGGCTGCATACGCTTGATCCGGC
TACCTGCCCATTCGACCACCAAGCGAAACATCGCATCGAGCGAGCACGTACTCGGATGGAAGCCGGTCTT
GTCGATCAGGATGATCTGGACGAAGAACATCAGGGGCTCGCGCCAGCCGAACTGTTCGCCAGGCTCAAGG
CGAGCATGCCCGACGGCGAGGATCTCGTCGTGACCCATGGCGATGCCTGCTTGCCGAATATCATGGTGGA
AAATGGCCGCTTTTCTGGATTCATCGACTGTGGCCGGCTGGGTGTGGCGGACCGCTATCAGGACATAGCG
TTGGCTACCCGTGATATTGCTGAAGAACTTGGCGGCGAATGGGCTGACCGCTTCCTCGTGCTTTACGGTA
TCGCCGCTCCCGATTCGCAGCGCATCGCCTTCTATCGCCTTCTTGACGAGTTCTTCTGAGCGGGACTCTG
GGGTTCGAAATGACCGACCAAGCGACGCCCAACCTGCCATCACGAGATTTCGATTCCACCGCCGCCTTCT
ATGAAAGGTTGGGCTTCGGAATCGTTTTCCGGGACGCCGGCTGGATGATCCTCCAGCGCGGGGATCTCAT
GCTGGAGTTCTTCGCCCACCCTAGGGGGAGGCTAACTGAAACACGGAAGGAGACAATACCGGAAGGAACC
CGCGCTATGACGGCAATAAAAAGACAGAATAAAACGCACGGTGTTGGGTCGTTTGTTCATAAACGCGGGG
TTCGGTCCCAGGGCTGGCACTCTGTCGATACCCCACCGAGACCCCATTGGGGCCAATACGCCCGCGTTTC
TTCCTTTTCCCCACCCCACCCCCCAAGTTCGGGTGAAGGCCCAGGGCTCGCAGCCAACGTCGGGGCGGCA
GGCCCTGCCATAGCCTCAGGTTACTCATATATACTTTAGATTGATTTAAAACTTCATTTTTAATTTAAAA
GGATCTAGGTGAAGATCCTTTTTGATAATCTCATGACCAAAATCCCTTAACGTGAGTTTTCGTTCCACTG
AGCGTCAGACCCCGTAGAAAAGATCAAAGGATCTTCTTGAGATCCTTTTTTTCTGCGCGTAATCTGCTGC
TTGCAAACAAAAAAACCACCGCTACCAGCGGTGGTTTGTTTGCCGGATCAAGAGCTACCAACTCTTTTTC
CGAAGGTAACTGGCTTCAGCAGAGCGCAGATACCAAATACTGTTCTTCTAGTGTAGCCGTAGTTAGGCCA
CCACTTCAAGAACTCTGTAGCACCGCCTACATACCTCGCTCTGCTAATCCTGTTACCAGTGGCTGCTGCC
AGTGGCGATAAGTCGTGTCTTACCGGGTTGGACTCAAGACGATAGTTACCGGATAAGGCGCAGCGGTCGG
GCTGAACGGGGGGTTCGTGCACACAGCCCAGCTTGGAGCGAACGACCTACACCGAACTGAGATACCTACA
GCGTGAGCTATGAGAAAGCGCCACGCTTCCCGAAGGGAGAAAGGCGGACAGGTATCCGGTAAGCGGCAGG
GTCGGAACAGGAGAGCGCACGAGGGAGCTTCCAGGGGGAAACGCCTGGTATCTTTATAGTCCTGTCGGGT
TTCGCCACCTCTGACTTGAGCGTCGATTTTTGTGATGCTCGTCAGGGGGGCGGAGCCTATGGAAAAACGC
CAGCAACGCGGCCTTTTTACGGTTCCTGGCCTTTTGCTGGCCTTTTGCTCACATGTTCTTTCCTGCGTTA
TCCCCTGATTCTGTGGATAACCGTATTACCGCCATGCATTAGTTATTAATAGTAATCAATTACGGGGTCA
TTAGTTCATAGCCCATATATG
Features (pLannotate 1.2.2; 21 found; start..end, strand, type, name):
      9..312     +  enhancer       CMV enhancer: human cytomegalovirus immediate early enhancer
    313..516     +  promoter       CMV promoter: human cytomegalovirus (CMV) immediate early promoter
    562..580     +  promoter       T3 promoter: promoter for bacteriophage T3 RNA polymerase
    593..616     +  misc_feature   MCS (fragment): pBluescript multiple cloning site
    624..648     +  CDS            3xFLAG (fragment): three tandem FLAG® epitope tags
    656..672     +  misc_feature   MCS (fragment): pBluescript multiple cloning site
    672..1991    +  CDS            Ets1: ETS1_MOUSE - Also known as Ets-1. Experimental evidence at protein level: Swiss-Prot protein existence level 1. Transcription factor. Directly controls the expression of cytokine and chemokine genes in a wide variety of different cellular contexts. May control the differentiation, survival and proliferation of lymphoid cells. May also regulate angiogenesis through regulation of expression of genes controlling endothelial cell migration and invasion (By similarity). From Mus musculus (Mouse).
   2046..2064    -  promoter       T7 promoter: promoter for bacteriophage T7 RNA polymerase
   2074..2113    +  CDS            lacZα (fragment): LacZα fragment of β-galactosidase; lacZ fragment
   2123..2178    +  intron         small t intron (fragment): SV40 (simian virus 40) small t antigen intron
   2178..2315    +  CDS            large T antigen (fragment): large T antigen from SV40 (simian virus 40)
   2338..2459    +  polyA_signal   SV40 poly(A) signal: SV40 polyadenylation signal
   2493..2921    -  rep_origin     f1 ori (sequence partly withheld): f1 bacteriophage origin of replication; arrow indicates direction of (+) strand synthesis
   2948..3050    +  promoter       AmpR promoter: bla
   3054..3411    +  promoter       SV40 promoter: SV40 enhancer and early promoter
   3446..4240    +  CDS            NeoR/KanR: aminoglycoside phosphotransferase from Tn5; aph(3')-II (or nptII); confers resistance to neomycin, kanamycin, and G418 (Geneticin®)
   4261..4413    +  CDS            ble (fragment): BLE_KLEPN - Experimental evidence at protein level: Swiss-Prot protein existence level 1. Binding protein with a strong affinity to the bleomycin family of antibiotics. Binds to CL990; an antimitotic-antibiotic compound. From Klebsiella pneumoniae.
   4472..4519    +  polyA_signal   HSV TK poly(A) signal: herpes simplex virus thymidine kinase polyadenylation signal (Cole and Stacy, 1985)
   4610..4626    -  polyA_signal   bGH poly(A) signal (fragment): bovine growth hormone polyadenylation signal
   4848..5436    +  rep_origin     ori: high-copy-number ColE1/pMB1/pBR322/pUC origin of replication
   5551..5602    +  enhancer       CMV enhancer (fragment): human cytomegalovirus immediate early enhancer
