[The description below was written by a language model from this plasmid's Addgene catalogue record and pLannotate feature annotations shown in this document.]
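Description:
pCMV-mFlagEts1 is a mammalian expression plasmid built on a Stratagene pCMV backbone that produces FLAG-tagged mouse Ets1, an ETS-family transcription factor. In the annotated sequence, the human cytomegalovirus immediate early enhancer and promoter sit upstream of a short FLAG epitope segment (detected as a fragment of a 3xFLAG annotation, consistent with a single tag). This is followed after a few polylinker bases by the Ets1 coding sequence, so the tag lies at the N-terminus of the protein. Transcripts are processed using an SV40 small t intron fragment and the SV40 polyadenylation signal downstream of the insert. Bacteriophage T3 and T7 promoters flank the cloning region in opposing orientations and could support in vitro transcription of either strand. The catalogue records that the insert was placed between NsiI and ApaI sites.

Propagation in E. coli relies on a high-copy ColE1/pUC-type origin, and an f1 origin is also present for single-stranded DNA production. A single NeoR/KanR gene (Tn5 aminoglycoside phosphotransferase) serves both hosts. A bacterial bla-type promoter drives it for kanamycin selection in bacteria, while the SV40 enhancer/early promoter and an HSV TK polyadenylation signal allow G418 selection of stably transfected mammalian cells.

The catalogue lists a total size of about 7.5 kb and an insert of about 2.3 kb, whereas the sequenced record is 5,602 nt with an Ets1 open reading frame of roughly 1.3 kb, so the catalogue figures appear to be approximate. The plasmid is intended for expressing epitope-tagged Ets1 in mammalian cells, and the associated publication concerns ERK2 docking on the Pointed domain of ETS factors.
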