Addgene plasmid #86099: pCMV-mFlagEts1
Purpose: expresses flag tagged Ets1 in mammalian cells
Depositing lab: Barbara Graves. Depositing organization: University of Utah. Publication: An ERK2 docking site in the Pointed domain distinguishes a subset of ETS transcription factors. Seidel JJ, Graves BJ. Genes Dev. 2002 Jan 1;16(1):127-37. 10.1101/gad.950902 PubMed 11782450.
Backbone
  Vector backbone: pCMV
  Backbone manufacturer: Stratagene
  Backbone size w/o insert (bp): 5000
  Total vector size (bp): 7500
  Vector type: Mammalian Expression
  Selectable markers: Neomycin (select with G418)
Growth in bacteria
  Bacterial resistance: Kanamycin, 50 μg/mL
  Growth temperature: 37°C
  Growth strain: DH5alpha
  Copy number: Unknown
Gene/Insert
  Gene/Insert name: Ets1
  Species: M. musculus (mouse)
  Insert size (bp): 2296
  GenBank ID: BC010588 BC010588
  Entrez Gene: Ets1 (a.k.a. D230050P06, Ets-1, Tpl1, p54, vs)
  Tag / fusion protein: Flag tag; kanamycin selection
  Cloning method: Restriction Enzyme; 5′ cloning site Nsi1 (unknown if destroyed); 3′ cloning site Apa1 (unknown if destroyed)
  Sequencing primers: 5′ CGCAAATGGGCGGTAGGCGTG
Terms and licenses: Academic/Nonprofit Terms; Industry Terms: Not Available to Industry
How to cite: pCMV-mFlagEts1 was a gift from Barbara Graves (Addgene plasmid # 86099 ; http://n2t.net/addgene:86099 ; RRID:Addgene_86099)
